Addgene plasmid #151987: pGBW-m4133192
Purpose: Mammalian expression plasmid for SARS-CoV-2 nsp6
Depositing lab: Ginkgo Bioworks & Benjie Chen. Depositing organization: Ginkgo Bioworks.
Backbone
  Vector backbone: pTwist_CMV_Puro_6
  Backbone size w/o insert (bp): 6080
  Vector type: Mammalian Expression
  Selectable markers: Puromycin
Growth in bacteria
  Bacterial resistance: Ampicillin, 100 μg/mL
  Growth temperature: 37°C
  Growth strain: DH5alpha
  Copy number: High Copy
Gene/Insert
  Gene/Insert name: SARS-CoV-2 nsp6
  Species: Severe acute respiratory syndrome coronavirus 2
  Insert size (bp): 863
  Mutation: wt
  Entrez Gene: ORF1ab (a.k.a. GU280_gp01)
  Promoter: CMV
  Tag / fusion protein: Cleavable TEV;TapTag (C terminal on backbone)
  Cloning method: Unknown
Resource information
  A portion of this plasmid was derived from a plasmid made by: GinkgoBioworks
Depositor comments: NCBI reference sequence: YP_009725302.1
How to cite: pGBW-m4133192 was a gift from Ginkgo Bioworks & Benjie Chen (Addgene plasmid # 151987 ; http://n2t.net/addgene:151987 ; RRID:Addgene_151987)
