[The description below was written by a language model from this plasmid's Addgene catalogue record and pLannotate feature annotations shown in this document.]
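Description:
pGBW-m4133192 is a mammalian expression plasmid built on the pTwist_CMV_Puro_6 backbone for producing the SARS-CoV-2 non-structural protein nsp6, a wild-type segment of the ORF1ab polyprotein. It is maintained in E. coli at high copy through a ColE1/pUC-type origin with ampicillin selection (AmpR). Mammalian cells carrying it can be selected with puromycin, via a separate cassette in which the human ubiquitin C promoter drives puromycin N-acetyltransferase, followed by a synthetic polyadenylation signal.

The nsp6 coding region sits at the start of the sequence record, immediately downstream of the CMV enhancer and promoter elements that lie at the end of the circular map. The automated annotation matches this region to the SARS-CoV-2 replicase polyprotein 1a, but its accompanying text describes nsp10. This is a generic database comment rather than the identity of the insert, which the catalogue gives as nsp6. The catalogue lists a C-terminal, backbone-encoded cleavable TEV/TAP tag. Consistent with this, the table shows a short myosin light chain kinase fragment, typical of a calmodulin-binding peptide, and a Staphylococcus protein A fragment providing IgG-binding domains. The TEV protease site is not separately annotated. Such tags allow two-step affinity purification, with protease release from IgG resin. An SV40 poly(A) signal lies just downstream of the tagged reading frame, though it is annotated on the opposite strand.

Bacterial T7 and rrnG terminators, an additional synthetic poly(A) signal and β-globin insulator elements flank the cassettes, presumably limiting transcriptional read-through between units. The full sequence is 7,531 nt, somewhat larger than the sum of the listed backbone and insert sizes. The plasmid is suited to expressing tagged nsp6 in mammalian cells, for example for purification or interaction studies, although the record states only expression as its purpose.
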