Features (pLannotate 1.2.2; 21 found; start..end, strand, type, name):
      8..874     +  CDS            R1A_SARS2 (fragment): Experimental evidence at protein level: Swiss-Prot protein existence level 1. [Non-structural protein 10]: Plays a pivotal role in viral transcription by stimulating both nsp14 3'-5' exoribonuclease and nsp16 2'-O-methyltransferase activities. Therefore plays an essential role in viral mRNAs cap methylation. From Severe acute respiratory syndrome coronavirus 2 (2019-nCoV) (SARS-CoV-2).
    926..1003    +  CDS            MYLK2 (fragment): MYLK2_HUMAN - Experimental evidence at protein level: Swiss-Prot protein existence level 1. Implicated in the level of global muscle contraction and cardiac function. Phosphorylates a specific serine in the N-terminus of a myosin light chain. From Homo sapiens (Human).
   1085..1435    +  CDS            spa (fragment): SPA_STAAU - Experimental evidence at protein level: Swiss-Prot protein existence level 1. Plays a role in the inhibition of the host innate and adaptive immune responses. Possesses five immunoglobulin-binding domains that capture both the fragment crystallizable region (Fc region) and the Fab region (part of Ig that identifies antigen) of immunoglobulins (By similarity). In turn, Staphylococcus aureus is protected from phagocytic killing via inhibition of Ig Fc region. In addition, the host elicited B-cell response is prevented due to a decrease of antibody-secreting cell proliferation that en
   1500..1621    -  polyA_signal   SV40 poly(A) signal: SV40 polyadenylation signal
   1644..1713    -  CDS            large T antigen (fragment): large T antigen from SV40 (simian virus 40)
   1736..1782    +  terminator     T7 terminator: transcription terminator for bacteriophage T7 RNA polymerase
   1812..1948    +  terminator     rrnG terminator: transcription terminator from the E. coli ribosomal RNA rrnG operon (Albrechtsen et al., 1991)
   1993..2064    +  misc_feature   3' β-globin insulator: insulator downstream of the human β-globin locus (Farrell et al., 2002)
   2290..2878    -  rep_origin     ori: high-copy-number ColE1/pMB1/pBR322/pUC origin of replication
   3050..3114    -  CDS            bla(M) (fragment): β-lactamase lacking the signal sequence; bla(M); allows cytosolic expression of β-lactamase
   3378..4587    +  promoter       UbC promoter: human ubiquitin C promoter
   4591..5188    +  CDS            PuroR (fragment): puromycin N-acetyltransferase; pac from Streptomyces; confers resistance to puromycin
   5217..5265    +  polyA_signal   poly(A) signal: synthetic polyadenylation signal
   5531..6391    +  CDS            AmpR: β-lactamase; bla; confers resistance to ampicillin, carbenicillin, and related antibiotics
   6404..6540    +  terminator     rrnG terminator: transcription terminator from the E. coli ribosomal RNA rrnG operon (Albrechtsen et al., 1991)
   6685..6756    +  misc_feature   5' β-globin insulator: insulator upstream of the human β-globin locus (Farrell et al., 2002)
   6761..6807    -  terminator     T7 terminator: transcription terminator for bacteriophage T7 RNA polymerase
   6825..6873    -  polyA_signal   poly(A) signal: synthetic polyadenylation signal
   6954..7257    +  enhancer       CMV enhancer: human cytomegalovirus immediate early enhancer
   7330..7347    -  promoter       CMV promoter (fragment): human cytomegalovirus (CMV) immediate early promoter
   7410..7461    +  promoter       CMVd2 promoter: truncated human cytomegalovirus (CMV) immediate early promoter that yields moderately reduced expression relative to the full-length promoter
>Addgene plasmid #151987 | pGBW-m4133192 | depositor full sequence | sequence record 294999 | Full Sequence
CACCATGGCAGTGAAAAGAACAATCAAGGGTACACACCACTGGTTGTTACTCACAATTTTGACTTCACTT
TTAGTTTTAGTCCAGAGTACTCAATGGTCTTTGTTCTTTTTTTTGTATGAAAATGCCTTTTTACCTTTTG
CTATGGGTATTATTGCTATGTCTGCTTTTGCAATGATGTTTGTCAAACATAAGCATGCATTTCTCTGTTT
GTTTTTGTTACCTTCTCTTGCCACTGTAGCTTATTTTAATATGGTCTATATGCCTGCTAGTTGGGTGATG
CGTATTATGACATGGTTGGATATGGTTGATACTAGTTTGTCTGGTTTTAAGCTAAAAGACTGTGTTATGT
ATGCATCAGCTGTAGTGTTACTAATCCTTATGACAGCAAGAACTGTGTATGATGATGGTGCTAGGAGAGT
GTGGACACTTATGAATGTCTTGACACTCGTTTATAAAGTTTATTATGGTAATGCTTTAGATCAAGCCATT
TCCATGTGGGCTCTTATAATCTCTGTTACTTCTAACTACTCAGGTGTAGTTACAACTGTCATGTTTTTGG
CCAGAGGTATTGTTTTTATGTGTGTTGAGTATTGCCCTATTTTCTTCATAACTGGTAATACACTTCAGTG
TATAATGCTAGTTTATTGTTTCTTAGGCTATTTTTGTACTTGTTACTTTGGCCTCTTTTGTTTACTCAAC
CGCTACTTTAGACTGACTCTTGGTGTTTATGATTACTTAGTTTCTACACAGGAGTTTAGATATATGAATT
CACAGGGACTACTCCCACCCAAGAATAGCATAGATGCCTTCAAACTCAACATTAAATTGTTGGGTGTTGG
TGGCAAACCTTGTATCAAAGTAGCCACTGTAGAAAACCTTTACTTTCAGTCGGGACGGCGAATCCCGGGG
CTGATAAATCCCTGGAAAAGGAGATGGAAGAAGAACTTTATTGCAGTGTCTGCGGCTAACCGGTTCAAAA
AGATCAGTTCAAGCGGCGCCCTAGATTACGACATTCCTACGACCGCCTCCGAGAATCTCTATTTCCAGGG
TGAATTTGGCTTGGCACAACATGACGAGGCCGTCGATAACAAGTTTAATAAAGAACAGCAGAACGCTTTC
TATGAGATCCTTCACTTACCAAATCTGAACGAAGAGCAACGCAACGCTTTCATTCAGAGCCTGAAAGACG
ATCCCTCGCAGTCTGCAAATCTCCTGGCCGAAGCCAAGAAGCTGAATGACGCACAGGCTCCAAAAGTTGA
TAACAAGTTTAACAAGGAGCAGCAGAATGCTTTCTACGAGATATTGCACCTTCCTAATCTGAATGAGGAA
CAAAGAAATGCATTTATCCAGTCCCTAAAAGACGATCCATCACAGAGTGCCAACCTGCTTGCGGAAGCCA
AAAAGCTCAATGATGCCCAGGCCCCGAAAGTAGACGCGAACCATCAATAAGCTAGCTTGACTGACTGAGA
TACAGCGTACCTTCAGCTCACAGACATGATAAGATACATTGATGAGTTTGGACAAACCACAACTAGAATG
CAGTGAAAAAAATGCTTTATTTGTGAAATTTGTGATGCTATTGCTTTATTTGTAACCATTATAAGCTGCA
ATAAACAAGTTAACAACAACAATTGCATTCATTTTATGTTTCAGGTTCAGGGGGAGGTGTGGGAGGTTTT
TTAAAGCAAGTAAAACCTCTACAAATGTGGTATTGGCCCATCTCTATCGGTATCGTAGCATAACCCCTTG
GGGCCTCTAAACGGGTCTTGAGGGGTTTTTTGTGCCCCTCGGGCCGGATTGCTATCTACCGGCATTGGCG
CAGAAAAAAATGCCTGATGCGACGCTGCGCGTCTTATACTCCCACATATGCCAGATTCAGCAACGGATAC
GGCTTCCCCAACTTGCCCACTTCCATACGTGTCCTCCTTACCAGAAATTTATCCTTAAGGTCGTCAGCTA
TCCTGCAGGCGATCTCTCGATTTCGATCAAGACATTCCTTTAATGGTCTTTTCTGGACACCACTAGGGGT
CAGAAGTAGTTCATCAAACTTTCTTCCCTCCCTAATCTCATTGGTTACCTTGGGCTATCGAAACTTAATT
AACCAGTCAAGTCAGCTACTTGGCGAGATCGACTTGTCTGGGTTTCGACTACGCTCAGAATTGCGTCAGT
CAAGTTCGATCTGGTCCTTGCTATTGCACCCGTTCTCCGATTACGAGTTTCATTTAAATCATGTGAGCAA
AAGGCCAGCAAAAGGCCAGGAACCGTAAAAAGGCCGCGTTGCTGGCGTTTTTCCATAGGCTCCGCCCCCC
TGACGAGCATCACAAAAATCGACGCTCAAGTCAGAGGTGGCGAAACCCGACAGGACTATAAAGATACCAG
GCGTTTCCCCCTGGAAGCTCCCTCGTGCGCTCTCCTGTTCCGACCCTGCCGCTTACCGGATACCTGTCCG
CCTTTCTCCCTTCGGGAAGCGTGGCGCTTTCTCATAGCTCACGCTGTAGGTATCTCAGTTCGGTGTAGGT
CGTTCGCTCCAAGCTGGGCTGTGTGCACGAACCCCCCGTTCAGCCCGACCGCTGCGCCTTATCCGGTAAC
TATCGTCTTGAGTCCAACCCGGTAAGACACGACTTATCGCCACTGGCAGCAGCCACTGGTAACAGGATTA
GCAGAGCGAGGTATGTAGGCGGTGCTACAGAGTTCTTGAAGTGGTGGCCTAACTACGGCTACACTAGAAG
AACAGTATTTGGTATCTGCGCTCTGCTGAAGCCAGTTACCTTCGGAAAAAGAGTTGGTAGCTCTTGATCC
GGCAAACAAACCACCGCTGGTAGCGGTGGTTTTTTTGTTTGCAAGCAGCAGATTACGCGCAGAAAAAAAG
GATCTCAAGAAGATCCTTTGATCTTTTCTACGGGGTCTGACGCTCAGTGGAACGAAAACTCACGTTAAGG
GATTTTGGTCATGAGATTATCAAAAAGGATCTTCACCTAGATCCTTTTAAATTAAAAATGAAGTTTTAAA
TCAATCTAAAGTATATATGAGTAAACTTGGTCTGACAGTTACCAATGCTTAATCAGTGAGGCACCTATCT
CAGCGATCTGTCTATTTCGTTCATCCATAGTTGCATTTAAATTTCCGAACTCTCCAAGGCCCTCGTCGGA
AAATCTTCAAACCTTTCGTCCGATCCATCTTGCAGGCTACCTCTCGAACGAACTATCGCAAGTCTCTTGG
CCGGCCTTGCGCCTTGGCTATTGCTTGGCAGCGCCTATCGCCAGGTATTACTCCAATCCCGAATATCCGA
GATCGGGATCACCCGAGAGAAGTTCAACCTACATCCTCAATCCCGATCTATCCGAGATCCGAGGAATATC
GAAATCGGGGCGCGCCTGGCCTCCGCGCCGGGTTTTGGCGCCTCCCGCGGGCGCCCCCCTCGTCACGGCG
AGCGCTGCCACGTCAGACGAAGGGCGCAGGAGCGTCCTGATCCTTCCGCCCGGACGCTCAGGACAGCGGC
CCGCTGCTCATAAGACTCGGCCTTAGAACCCCAGTATCAGCAGAAGGACATTTTAGGACGGGACTTGGGT
GACTCTAGGGCACTGGTTTTCTTTCCAGAGAGCGGAACAGGCGAGGAAAAGTAGTCCCTTCTCGGCGATT
CTGCGGAGGGATCTCCGTGGGGCGGTGAACGCCGATGATTATATAAGGACGCGCCGGGTGTGGCACAGCT
AGTTCCGTCGCAGCCGGGATTTGGGTCGCGGTTCTTGTTTGTGGATCGCTGTGATCGTCACTTGGTGAGT
AGCGGGCTGCTGGGCTGGCCGGGGCTTTCGTGGCCGCCGGGCCGCTCGGTGGGACGGAAGCGTGTGGAGA
GACCGCCAAGGGCTGTAGTCTGGGTCCGCGAGCAAGGTTGCCCTGAACTGGGGGTTGGGGGGAGCGCAGC
AAAATGGCGGCTGTTCCCGAGTCTTGAATGGAAGACGCTTGTGAGGCGGGCTGTGAGGTCGTTGAAACAA
GGTGGGGGGCATGGTGGGCGGCAAGAACCCAAGGTCTTGAGCCCTTCGCTAATGCGGGAAAGCTCTTATT
CGGGTGAGATGGGCTGGGCACCATCTGGGGACCCTGACGTGAAGTTTGTCACTGACTGGAGAACTCGGTT
TGTCGTCTGTTGCGGGGGCGGCAGTTATGGCGGTGCCGTTGGGCAGTGCACCCGTACCTTTGGGAGCGCG
CGCCCTCGTCGTGTCGTGACGTCACCCGTTCTGTTGGCTTATAATGCAGGGTGGGGCCACCTGCCGGTAG
GTGTGCGGTAGGCTTTTCTCCGTCGCAGGACGCAGGGTTCGGGCCTAGGGTAGGCTCTCCTGAATCGACA
GGCGCCGGACCTCTGGTGAGGGGAGGGATAAGTGAGGCGTCAGTTTCTTTGGTCGGTTTTATGTACCTAT
CTTCTTAAGTAGCTGAAGCTCCGGTTTTGAACTATGCGCTCGGGGTTGGCGAGTGTGTTTTGTGAAGTTT
TTTAGGCACCTTTTGAAATGTAATCATTTGGGTCAATATGTAATTTTCAGTGTTAGACTTGTAAATTGTC
CGCTAAATTCTGGCCGTTTTTGGCTTTTTTGTTAGACAACATGACCGAGTACAAGCCCACGGTGCGCCTC
GCCACCCGCGACGACGTCCCCAGGGCCGTACGCACCCTCGCCGCCGCGTTCGCCGACTACCCCGCCACGC
GCCACACCGTCGATCCGGACCGCCACATCGAGCGGGTCACCGAGCTGCAAGAACTCTTCCTCACGCGCGT
CGGGCTCGACATCGGCAAGGTGTGGGTCGCGGACGACGGCGCCGCGGTGGCGGTCTGGACCACGCCGGAG
AGCGTCGAAGCGGGGGCGGTGTTCGCCGAGATCGGCCCGCGCATGGCCGAGTTGAGCGGTTCCCGGCTGG
CCGCGCAGCAACAGATGGAGGGCCTCCTGGCGCCGCACCGGCCCAAGGAGCCCGCGTGGTTCCTGGCCAC
CGTCGGCGTCTCGCCCGACCACCAGGGCAAGGGTCTGGGCAGCGCCGTCGTGCTCCCCGGAGTGGAGGCC
GCCGAGCGCGCCGGGGTGCCCGCCTTCCTGGAGACCTCCGCGCCCCGCAACCTCCCCTTCTACGAGCGGC
TCGGCTTCACCGTCACCGCCGACGTCGAGGTGCCCGAAGGACCGCGCACCTGGTGCATGACCCGCAAGCC
CGGTGCCTAGGCTAGTATGTAAGCCTAGTCTTAGATAATAAAATCGCTATCCATCGAAGATGGATGTGTG
TTGGTTTTTTGTGTGTGTAACGCTAGGCGCGCCTGGTGTACCGAGAACGATCCTCTCAGTGCGAGTCTCG
ACGATCCATATCGTTGCTTGGCAGTCAGCCAGTCGGAATCCAGCTTGGGACCCAGGAAGTCCAATCGTCA
GATATTGTACTCAAGCCTGGTCACGGCAGCGTACCGATCTGTTTAAACCTAGATATTGATAGTCTGATCG
GTCAACGTATAATCGAGTCCTAGCTTTTGCAAACATCTATCAAGAGACAGGATCAGCAGGAGGCTTTCGC
ATGAGTATTCAACATTTCCGTGTCGCCCTTATTCCCTTTTTTGCGGCATTTTGCCTTCCTGTTTTTGCTC
ACCCAGAAACGCTGGTGAAAGTAAAAGATGCTGAAGATCAGTTGGGTGCGCGAGTGGGTTACATCGAACT
GGATCTCAACAGCGGTAAGATCCTTGAGAGTTTTCGCCCCGAAGAACGCTTTCCAATGATGAGCACTTTT
AAAGTTCTGCTATGTGGCGCGGTATTATCCCGTATTGACGCCGGGCAAGAGCAACTCGGTCGCCGCATAC
ACTATTCTCAGAATGACTTGGTTGAGTATTCACCAGTCACAGAAAAGCATCTTACGGATGGCATGACAGT
AAGAGAATTATGCAGTGCTGCCATAACCATGAGTGATAACACTGCGGCCAACTTACTTCTGACAACGATT
GGAGGACCGAAGGAGCTAACCGCTTTTTTGCACAACATGGGGGATCATGTAACTCGCCTTGATCGTTGGG
AACCGGAGCTGAATGAAGCCATACCAAACGACGAGCGTGACACCACGATGCCTGTAGCAATGGCAACAAC
CTTGCGTAAACTATTAACTGGCGAACTACTTACTCTAGCTTCCCGGCAACAGTTGATAGACTGGATGGAG
GCGGATAAAGTTGCAGGACCACTTCTGCGCTCGGCCCTTCCGGCTGGCTGGTTTATTGCTGATAAATCTG
GAGCCGGTGAGCGTGGGTCTCGCGGTATCATTGCAGCACTGGGGCCAGATGGTAAGCCCTCCCGTATCGT
AGTTATCTACACGACGGGGAGTCAGGCAACTATGGATGAACGAAATAGACAGATCGCTGAGATAGGTGCC
TCACTGATTAAGCATTGGTAACCGATTCTAGGTGCATTGGCGCAGAAAAAAATGCCTGATGCGACGCTGC
GCGTCTTATACTCCCACATATGCCAGATTCAGCAACGGATACGGCTTCCCCAACTTGCCCACTTCCATAC
GTGTCCTCCTTACCAGAAATTTATCCTTAAGATCGTTTAAACTCGACTCTGGCTCTATCGAATCTCCGTC
GTTTCGAGCTTACGCGAACAGCCGTGGCGCTCATTTGCTCGTCGGGCATCGAATCTCGTCAGCTATCGTC
AGCTTACCTTTTTGGCAGCGATCGCGGCTCCCGACATCTTGGACCATTAGCTCCACAGGTATCTTCTTCC
CTCTAGTGGTCATAACAGCAGCTTCAGCTACCTCTCAATTCAAAAAACCCCTCAAGACCCGTTTAGAGGC
CCCAAGGGGTTATGCTATCAATCGTTGCGTTACACACACAAAAAACCAACACACATCCATCTTCGATGGA
TAGCGATTTTATTATCTAACTGCTGATCGAGTGTAGCCAGATCTAGTAATCAATTACGGGGTCATTAGTT
CATAGCCCATATATGGAGTTCCGCGTTACATAACTTACGGTAAATGGCCCGCCTGGCTGACCGCCCAACG
ACCCCCGCCCATTGACGTCAATAATGACGTATGTTCCCATAGTAACGCCAATAGGGACTTTCCATTGACG
TCAATGGGTGGAGTATTTACGGTAAACTGCCCACTTGGCAGTACATCAAGTGTATCATATGCCAAGTACG
CCCCCTATTGACGTCAATGACGGTAAATGGCCCGCCTGGCATTATGCCCAGTACATGACCTTATGGGACT
TTCCTACTTGGCAGTACATCTACGTATTAGTCATCGCTATTACCATGCTGATGCGGTTTTGGCAGTACAT
CAATGGGCGTGGATAGCGGTTTGACTCACGGGGATTTCCAAGTCTCCACCCCATTGACGTCAATGGGAGT
TTGTTTTGGCACCAAAATCAACGGGACTTTCCAAAATGTCGTAACAACTCCGCCCCATTGACGCAAATGG
GCGGTAGGCGTGTACGGTGGGAGGTCTATATAAGCAGAGCTGGTTTAGTGAACCGTCAGATCAGATCTTT
GTCGATCCTACCATCCACTCGACACACCCGCCAGCGGCCGC
